>Addgene plasmid #170359 | pHCMM4 | addgene full sequence | sequence record 337281 | Addgene NGS Result
CGTTGGCCGATTCATTAATGCAGCTGGCACGACAGGTTTCCCGACTGGAAAGCGGGCAGTGAGCGCAACG
CAATTAATGTGAGTTAGCTCACTCATTAGGCACCCCAGGCTTTACACTTTATGCTTCCGGCTCGTATGTT
GTGTGGAATTGTGAGCGGATAACAATTTCACACAGGAAACAGCTATGACCATGATTACGCCAAGCGCGCA
ATTAACCCTCACTAAAGGGAACAAAAGCTGGAGCTCATTTGGCGAGCGTTGGTTGGTGGATCAAGCCCAC
GCGTAGGCAATCCTCGAGCAGATCCGCCAGGCGTGTATATATAGCGTGGATGGCCAGGCAACTTTAGTGC
TGACACATACAGGCATATATATATGTGTGCGACGACACATGATCATATGGCATGCATGTGCTCTGTATGT
ATATAAAACTCTTGTTTTCTTCTTTTCTCTAAATATTCTTTCCTTATACATTAGGACCTTTGCAGCATAA
ATTACTATACTTCTATAGACACGCAAACACAAATACACACACTAATCTAGAACTAGTGGGATGTCCTCCA
ACCGTGTTCTAGACTTGTTTAAGCCATTTGAATCTTTCCTGCCGGAAGTGATTGCTCCAGAAAGGAAGGT
TCCATACAACCAGAAACTTATCTGGACAGGCGTTTCTCTACTGATCTTTTTGATTCTGGGCCAGATTCCG
CTGTACGGGATCGTGTCCAGTGAGACTTCCGACCCTCTGTACTGGCTACGTGCCATGCTGGCCTCCAACC
GTGGTACTTTACTGGAATTGGGTGTTTCGCCCATCATCACTTCATCTATGATTTTCCAATTTTTGCAGGG
TACTCAGCTTTTACAAATCAGACCTGAGAGCAAGCAGGACAGAGAGCTGTTCCAAATTGCTCAAAAGGTG
TGCGCTATTATTCTGATCTTGGGCCAAGCCCTTGTGGTCGTCATGACAGGTAACTACGGTGCCCCTTCGG
ACCTCGGATTGCCCATCTGTTTGTTGTTAATCTTTCAATTGATGTTTGCATCGCTGATTGTGATGTTATT
AGACGAATTGCTATCTAAGGGTTACGGCTTGGGTTCCGGTATTTCTCTGTTCACGGCAACCAATATTGCC
GAACAAATTTTCTGGAGAGCGTTTGCTCCTACTACAGTCAATTCCGGTCGTGGTAAGGAGTTCGAAGGTG
CTGTGATTGCCTTTTTCCATCTTTTGGCTGTCAGAAAGGACAAGAAAAGAGCCCTTGTCGAGGCCTTTTA
CCGTACCAATCTACCTAATATGTTCCAAGTGTTGATGACCGTGGCCATCTTCCTCTTTGTTTTATATTTA
CAAGGCTTCCGTTACGAATTGCCCATCAGGTCAACCAAAGTGAGAGGTCAAATTGGTATCTACCCCATCA
AACTCTTTTATACTTCCAACACCCCAATCATGTTGCAGAGTGCATTGACTTCTAACATTTTCTTGATCTC
TCAAATCCTTTTCCAGAAATACCCAACCAATCCATTGATTCGTTTGATCGGTGTTTGGGGTATCAGGCCG
GGCACCCAGGGCCCTCAAATGGCCTTGAGCGGGTTGGCCTACTACATCCAACCATTAATGTCTTTATCCG
AAGCTCTTCTGGACCCTATCAAGACCATCGTCTACATCACATTTGTTCTTGGTTCATGCGCAGTATTTTC
CAAGACATGGATCGAAATCTCCGGCACTTCCCCACGTGACATTGCCAAACAATTCAAAGATCAAGGCATG
GTCATTAACGGTAAGAGAGAAACCTCCATTTACAGAGAATTGAAGAAGATCATTCCAACTGCTGCTGCTT
TCGGCGGTGCTACCATCGGTGCTCTTTCTGTTGGCTCCGACCTACTAGGTACTTTAGGTTCTGGGGCATC
CATTTTGATGGCTACTACCACCATCTACGGCTACTACGAAGCTGCCGCCAAGGAAGGTGGGTTTACTAAG
AACCTCGTTCCAGGATTTTCTGATTTGATGGGATCCCCCGGGATGGTGAGCAAGGGCGAGGAGGATAACA
TGGCCATCATCAAGGAGTTCATGCGCTTCAAGGTGCACATGGAGGGCTCCGTGAACGGCCACGAGTTCGA
GATCGAGGGCGAGGGCGAGGGCCGCCCCTACGAGGGCACCCAGACCGCCAAGCTGAAGGTGACCAAGGGT
GGCCCCCTGCCCTTCGCCTGGGACATCCTGTCCCCTCAGTTCATGTACGGCTCCAAGGCCTACGTGAAGC
ACCCCGCCGACATCCCCGACTACTTGAAGCTGTCCTTCCCCGAGGGCTTCAAGTGGGAGCGCGTGATGAA
CTTCGAGGACGGCGGCGTGGTGACCGTGACCCAGGACTCCTCCCTGCAGGACGGCGAGTTCATCTACAAG
GTGAAGCTGCGCGGCACCAACTTCCCCTCCGACGGCCCCGTAATGCAGAAGAAGACCATGGGCTGGGAGG
CCTCCTCCGAGCGGATGTACCCCGAGGACGGCGCCCTGAAGGGCGAGATCAAGCAGAGGCTGAAGCTGAA
GGACGGCGGCCACTACGACGCTGAGGTCAAGACCACCTACAAGGCCAAGAAGCCCGTGCAGCTGCCCGGC
GCCTACAACGTCAACATCAAGTTGGACATCACCTCCCACAACGAGGACTACACCATCGTGGAACAGTACG
AACGCGCCGAGGGCCGCCACTCCACCGGCGGCATGGACGAGCTGTACAAGTAACTGCAGGAATTCGATAT
CAAGCTTATCGATACCGCTACCCTATGAACATATTCCATTTTGTAATTTCGTGTCGTTTCTATTATGAAT
TTCATTTATAAAGTTTATGTACAAATATCATAAAAAAAGAGAATCTTTTTAAGCAAGGATTTTCTTAACT
TCTTCGGCGACAGCATCACCGACTTCGGTGGTACTGTTGGAACCACCTAAATCACCAGTTCTGATACCTG
CATCCAAAACCTTTTTAACTGCATCTTCAATGGCCTTACCTTCTTCAGGCAAGTTCAATGACAATTTCAA
CATCATTGCAGCAGACAAGATAGTGGCGATAGGGTTGACCTTATTCTTTGGCAAATCTGGAGCAGAACCG
TGGCATGGTTCGTACAAACCAAATGCGGTGTTCTTGTCTGGCAAAGAGGCCAAGGACGCAGATGGCAACA
AACCCAAGGAACCTGGGATAACGGAGGCTTCATCGGAGATGATATCACCAAACATGTTGCTGGTGATTAT
AATACCATTTAGGTGGGTTGGGTTCTTAACTAGGATCATGGCGGCAGAATCAATCAATTGATGTTGAACC
TTCAATGTAGGAAATTCGTTCTTGATGGTTTCCTCCACAGTTTTTCTCCATAATCTTGAAGAGGCCAAAA
CATTAGCTTTATCCAAGGACCAAATAGGCAATGGTGGCTCATGTTGTAGGGCCATGAAAGCGGCCATTCT
TGTGATTCTTTGCACTTCTGGAACGGTGTATTGTTCACTATCCCAAGCGACACCATCACCATCGTCTTCC
TTTCTCTTACCAAAGTAAATACCTCCCACTAATTCTCTGACAACAACGAAGTCAGTACCTTTAGCAAATT
GTGGCTTGATTGGAGATAAGTCTAAAAGAGAGTCGGATGCAAAGTTACATGGTCTTAAGTTGGCGTACAA
TTGAAGTTCTTTACGGATTTTTAGTAAACCTTGTTCAGGTCTAACACTACCTGTACCCCATTTAGGACCA
CCCACAGCACCTAACAAAACGGCATCAGCCTTCTTGGAGGCTTCCAGCGCCTCATCTGGAAGTGGAACAC
CTGTAGCATCGATAGCAGCACCACCAATTAAATGATTTTCGAAATCGAACTTGACATTGGAACGAACATC
AGAAATAGCTTTAAGAACCTTAATGGCTTCGGCTGTGATTTCTTGACCAACGTGGTCACCTGGCAAAACG
ACGATCTTCTTAGGGGCAGACATTAGAATGGTATATCCTTGAAATATATATATATATTGCTGAAATGTAA
AAGGTAAGAAAAGTTAGAAAGTAAGACGATTGCTAACCACCTATTGGAAAAAACAATAGGTCCTTAAATA
ATATTGTCAACTTCAAGTATTGTGATGCAAGCATTTAGTCATGAACGCTTCTCTATTCTATATGAAAAGC
CGGTTCCGGCGCTCTCACCTTTCCTTTTTCTCCCAATTTTTCAGTTGAAAAAGGTATATGCGTCAGGCGA
CCTCTGAAATTAACAAAAAATTTCCAGTCATCGAATTTGATTCTGTGCGATAGCGCCCCTGTGTGTTCTC
GTTATGTTGAGGAAAAAAATAATGGTTGCTAAGAGATTCGAACTCTTGCATCTTACGATACCTGAGTATT
CCCACAGTTGTCGACCTCGAGTCATGTAATTAGTTATGTCACGCTTACATTCACGCCCTCCCCCCACATC
CGCTCTAACCGAAAAGGAAGGAGTTAGACAACCTGAAGTCTAGGTCCCTATTTATTTTTTTATAGTTATG
TTAGTATTAAGAACGTTATTTATATTTCAAATTTTTCTTTTTTTTCTGTACAGACGCGTGTACGCATGTA
ACATTATACTGAAAACCTTGCTTGAGAAGGTTTTGGGACGCTCGAAGGCTTTAATTTGCGGCCGGTACCC
AATTCGCCCTATAGTGAGTCGTATTACGCGCGCTCACTGGCCGTCGTTTTACAACGTCGTGACTGGGAAA
ACCCTGGCGTTACCCAACTTAATCGCCTTGCAGCACATCCCCCTTTCGCCAGCTGGCGTAATAGCGAAGA
GGCCCGCACCGATCGCCCTTCCCAACAGTTGCGCAGCCTGAATGGCGAATGG
[124 nt withheld, positions 4813-4936]
C
[91 nt withheld, positions 4938-5028]
A
[49 nt withheld, positions 5030-5078]
CCTTTGACGTTGGAGTCCACGTTCTTT
[37 nt withheld, positions 5106-5142]
ACCCTATCTCGGTCTATTCTTTTGATTTATAAGGGATTTTGCCGATTTCGGCCTATTGGTTAAAAAATGA
GCTGATTTAACAAAAATTTAACGCGAATTTTAACAAAATATTAACGCTTACAATTTCCTGATGCGGTATT
TTCTCCTTACGCATCTGTGCGGTATTTCACACCGCATAGATCCGTCGAGTTCAAGAGAAAAAAAAAGAAA
AAGCAAAAAGAAAAAAGGAAAGCGCGCCTCGTTCAGAATGACACGTATAGAATGATGCATTACCTTGTCA
TCTTCAGTATCATACTGTTCGTATACATACTTACTGACATTCATAGGTATACATATATACACATGTATAT
ATATCGTATGCTGCAGCTTTAAATAATCGGTGTCACTACATAAGAACACCTTTGGTGGAGGGAACATCGT
TGGTACCATTGGGCGAGGTGGCTTCTCTTATGGCAACCGCAAGAGCCTTGAACGCACTCTCACTACGGTG
ATGATCATTCTTGCCTCGCAGACAATCAACGTGGAGGGTAATTCTGCTAGCCTCTGCAAAGCTTTCAAGA
AAATGCGGGATCATCTCGCAAGAGAGATCTCCTACTTTCTCCCTTTGCAAACCAAGTTCGACAACTGCGT
ACGGCCTGTTCGAAAGATCTACCACCGCTCTGGAAAGTGCCTCATCCAAAGGCGCAAATCCTGATCCAAA
CCTTTTTACTCCACGCACGGCCCCTAGGGCCTCTTTAAAAGCTTGACCGAGAGCAATCCCGCAGTCTTCA
GTGGTGTGATGGTCGTCTATGTGTAAGTCACCAATGCACTCAACGATTAGCGACCAGCCGGAATGCTTGG
CCAGAGCATGTATCATATGGTCCAGAAACCCTATACCTGTGTGGACGTTAATCACTTGCGATTGTGTGGC
CTGTTCTGCTACTGCTTCTGCCTCTTTTTCTGGGAAGATCGAGTGCTCTATCGCTAGGGGACCACCCTTT
AAAGAGATCGCAATCTGAATCTTGGTTTCATTTGTAATACGCTTTACTAGGGCTTTCTGCTCTGTCATCT
TTGCCTTCGTTTATCTTGCCTGCTCATTTTTTAGTATATTCTTCGAAGAAATCACATTACTTTATATAAT
GTATAATTCATTATGTGATAATGCCAATCGCTAAGAAAAAAAAAGAGTCATCCGCTAGGTGGAAAAAAAA
AAATGAAAATCATTACCGAGGCATAAAAAAATATAGAGTGTACTAGAGGAGGCCAAGAGTAATAGAAAAA
GAAAATTGCGGGAAAGGACTGTGTTATGACTTCCCTGACTAATGCCGTGTTCAAACGATACCTGGCAGTG
ACTCCTAGCGCTCACCAAGCTCTTAAAACGGGAATTTATGGTGCACTCTCAGTACAATCTGCTCTGATGC
CGCATAGTTAAGCCAGCCCCGACACCCGCCAACACCCGCTGACGCGCCCTGACGGGCTTGTCTGCTCCCG
GCATCCGCTTACAGACAAGCTGTGACCGTCTCCGGGAGCTGCATGTGTCAGAGGTTTTCACCGTCATCAC
CGAAACGCGCGAGACGAAAGGGCCTCGTGATACGCCTATTTTTATAGGTTAATGTCATGATAATAATGGT
TTCTTAGGGTCCTTTTCATCACGTGCTATAAAAATAATTATAATTTAAATTTTTTAATATAAATATATAA
ATTAAAAATAGAAAGTAAAAAAAGAAATTAAAGAAAAAATAGTTTTTGTTTTCCGAAGATGTAAAAGACT
CTAGGGGGATCGCCAACAAATACTACCTTTTATCTTGCTCTTCCTGCTCTCAGGTATTAATGCCGAATTG
TTTCATCTTGTCTGTGTAGAAGACCACACACGAAAATCCTGTGATTTTACATTTTACTTATCGTTAATCG
AATGTATATCTATTTAATCTGCTTTTCTTGTCTAATAAATATATATGTAAAGTACGCTTTTTGTTGAAAT
TTTTTAAACCTTTGTTTATTTTTTTTTCTTCATTCCGTAACTCTTCTACCTTCTTTATTTACTTTCTAAA
ATCCAAATACAAAACATAAAAATAAATAAACACAGAGTAAATTCCCAAATTATTCCATCATTAAAAGATA
CGAGGCGCGTGTAAGTTACAGGCAAGCGATCCGTCAGGTGGCACTTTTCGGGGAAATGTGCGCGGAACCC
CTATTTGTTTATTTTTCTAAATACATTCAAATATGTATCCGCTCATGAGACAATAACCCTGATAAATGCT
TCAATAATATTGAAAAAGGAAGAGTATGAGTATTCAACATTTCCGTGTCGCCCTTATTCCCTTTTTTGCG
GCATTTTGCCTTCCTGTTTTTGCTCACCCAGAAACGCTGGTGAAAGTAAAAGATGCTGAAGATCAGTTGG
GTGCACGAGTGGGTTACATCGAACTGGATCTCAACAGCGGTAAGATCCTTGAGAGTTTTCGCCCCGAAGA
ACGTTTTCCAATGATGAGCACTTTTAAAGTTCTGCTATGTGGCGCGGTATTATCCCGTATTGACGCCGGG
CAAGAGCAACTCGGTCGCCGCATACACTATTCTCAGAATGACTTGGTTGAGTACTCACCAGTCACAGAAA
AGCATCTTACGGATGGCATGACAGTAAGAGAATTATGCAGTGCTGCCATAACCATGAGTGATAACACTGC
GGCCAACTTACTTCTGACAACGATCGGAGGACCGAAGGAGCTAACCGCTTTTTTGCACAACATGGGGGAT
CATGTAACTCGCCTTGATCGTTGGGAACCGGAGCTGAATGAAGCCATACCAAACGACGAGCGTGACACCA
CGATGCCTGTAGCAATGGCAACAACGTTGCGCAAACTATTAACTGGCGAACTACTTACTCTAGCTTCCCG
GCAACAATTAATAGACTGGATGGAGGCGGATAAAGTTGCAGGACCACTTCTGCGCTCGGCCCTTCCGGCT
GGCTGGTTTATTGCTGATAAATCTGGAGCCGGTGAGCGTGGGTCTCGCGGTATCATTGCAGCACTGGGGC
CAGATGGTAAGCCCTCCCGTATCGTAGTTATCTACACGACGGGGAGTCAGGCAACTATGGATGAACGAAA
TAGACAGATCGCTGAGATAGGTGCCTCACTGATTAAGCATTGGTAACTGTCAGACCAAGTTTACTCATAT
ATACTTTAGATTGATTTAAAACTTCATTTTTAATTTAAAAGGATCTAGGTGAAGATCCTTTTTGATAATC
TCATGACCAAAATCCCTTAACGTGAGTTTTCGTTCCACTGAGCGTCAGACCCCGTAGAAAAGATCAAAGG
ATCTTCTTGAGATCCTTTTTTTCTGCGCGTAATCTGCTGCTTGCAAACAAAAAAACCACCGCTACCAGCG
GTGGTTTGTTTGCCGGATCAAGAGCTACCAACTCTTTTTCCGAAGGTAACTGGCTTCAGCAGAGCGCAGA
TACCAAATACTGTTCTTCTAGTGTAGCCGTAGTTAGGCCACCACTTCAAGAACTCTGTAGCACCGCCTAC
ATACCTCGCTCTGCTAATCCTGTTACCAGTGGCTGCTGCCAGTGGCGATAAGTCGTGTCTTACCGGGTTG
GACTCAAGACGATAGTTACCGGATAAGGCGCAGCGGTCGGGCTGAACGGGGGGTTCGTGCACACAGCCCA
GCTTGGAGCGAACGACCTACACCGAACTGAGATACCTACAGCGTGAGCTATGAGAAAGCGCCACGCTTCC
CGAAGGGAGAAAGGCGGACAGGTATCCGGTAAGCGGCAGGGTCGGAACAGGAGAGCGCACGAGGGAGCTT
CCAGGGGGAAACGCCTGGTATCTTTATAGTCCTGTCGGGTTTCGCCACCTCTGACTTGAGCGTCGATTTT
TGTGATGCTCGTCAGGGGGGCGGAGCCTATGGAAAAACGCCAGCAACGCGGCCTTTTTACGGTTCCTGGC
CTTTTGCTGGCCTTTTGCTCACATGTTCTTTCCTGCGTTATCCCCTGATTCTGTGGATAACCGTATTACC
GCCTTTGAGTGAGCTGATACCGCTCGCCGCAGCCGAACGACCGAGCGCAGCGAGTCAGTGAGCGAGGAAG
CGGAAGAGCGCCCAATACGCAAACCGCCTCTCCCCGCG
Features (pLannotate 1.2.2; 24 found; start..end, strand, type, name):
     75..96      +  protein_bind   CAP binding site: CAP binding activates transcription in the presence of cAMP. E. coli catabolite activator protein
    111..141     +  promoter       lac promoter: promoter for the E. coli lac operon
    149..165     +  protein_bind   lac operator: The lac repressor binds to the lac operator to inhibit transcription in E. coli. This inhibition can be relieved by adding lactose or isopropyl-β-D-thiogalactopyranoside (IPTG). lac repressor encoded by lacI
    210..228     +  promoter       T3 promoter: promoter for bacteriophage T3 RNA polymerase
    551..1990    +  CDS            SEC61: SC61A_YEAST - Experimental evidence at protein level: Swiss-Prot protein existence level 1. Part of the Sec61 complex, which is the major component of a channel-forming translocon complex that mediates protein translocation across the endoplasmic reticulum (ER). The functional states of the translocon complex include co- and post-translational ER import, cotranslational membrane protein integration and retrograde transport of misfolded proteins out of the ER. In the cotranslational pathway, ribosomes synthesizing presecretory proteins are targeted to the translocon by the cytosolic signal reco
   2003..2710    +  CDS            mCherry: mCherry is a basic (constitutively fluorescent) red fluorescent protein published in 2004, derived from Discosoma sp.. It is reported to be a very rapidly-maturing monomer with low acid sensitivity.
   2714..2747    +  misc_feature   MCS (fragment): pBluescript multiple cloning site
   2852..3943    -  CDS            LEU2: LEU3_YEAST - Experimental evidence at protein level: Swiss-Prot protein existence level 1. Catalyzes the oxidation of 3-carboxy-2-hydroxy-4- methylpentanoate (3-isopropylmalate) to 3-carboxy-4-methyl-2- oxopentanoate. The product decarboxylates to 4-methyl-2 oxopentanoate. From Saccharomyces cerevisiae (strain ATCC 204508 / S288c) (Baker's yeast).
   3944..4349    -  promoter       LEU2 promoter: S. cerevisiae LEU2
   4362..4609    +  terminator     CYC1 terminator: S. cerevisiae CYC1; transcription terminator for CYC1
   4628..4646    -  promoter       T7 promoter: promoter for bacteriophage T7 RNA polymerase
   4654..4809    +  CDS            lacZα (fragment): LacZα fragment of β-galactosidase; lacZ fragment
   4813..5241    +  rep_origin     f1 ori (sequence partly withheld): f1 bacteriophage origin of replication; arrow indicates direction of (+) strand synthesis
   5269..5320    -  misc_feature   bom (fragment): basis of mobility region from pBR322
   5528..6190    -  CDS            HIS3: imidazoleglycerol-phosphate dehydratase, required for histidine biosynthesis; S. cerevisiae HIS3; yeast auxotrophic marker
   6191..6378    -  promoter       HIS3 promoter: S. cerevisiae HIS3
   6428..6508    +  CDS            MRM1 (fragment): MRM1_YEAST - Also known as PET56 From Saccharomyces cerevisiae (strain ATCC 204508 / S288c) (Baker's yeast).
   6509..6558    -  misc_feature   bom (fragment): basis of mobility region from pBR322
   6660..6695    -  CDS            rop (fragment): Rop protein, which maintains plasmids at low copy number; rop
   6770..7273    +  misc_feature   CEN/ARS: S. cerevisiae CEN6 centromere fused to an autonomously replicating sequence
   7303..7407    +  promoter       AmpR promoter: bla
   7408..8268    +  CDS            AmpR: β-lactamase; bla; confers resistance to ampicillin, carbenicillin, and related antibiotics
   8439..9027    +  rep_origin     ori: high-copy-number ColE1/pMB1/pBR322/pUC origin of replication
   9210..62      +  CDS            lacI (fragment) (across the origin): lac repressor; lacI; The lac repressor binds to the lac operator to inhibit transcription in E. coli. This inhibition can be relieved by adding lactose or isopropyl-β-D-thiogalactopyranoside (IPTG).
