[The description below was written by a language model from this plasmid's Addgene catalogue record and pLannotate feature annotations shown in this document.]
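Description:
pHCMM4 is a 9,240 bp yeast expression shuttle plasmid that produces a Sec61p-mCherry fusion for marking the endoplasmic reticulum in living Saccharomyces cerevisiae. The record gives no backbone name. The annotated features (a CEN6/ARS element, a HIS3 marker with its own promoter, an f1 origin, lac promoter/lacZα remnants, and flanking T3 and T7 promoters around a pBluescript-type cloning site) indicate a low-copy centromeric yeast–E. coli shuttle vector. In bacteria it replicates from a high-copy ColE1/pUC-type origin and is selected with ampicillin through the β-lactamase gene. In yeast the CEN/ARS element provides stable, near single-copy maintenance, and selection can use either histidine or leucine prototrophy.

The 4,368 bp insert was assembled by Gibson cloning and is described as PCYC1_SEC61_mCherry_LEU2_TCYC1. The catalogue lists the CYC1 promoter as the driver. The feature table does not annotate it, but an unannotated stretch lies just upstream of the SEC61 coding sequence. SEC61 encodes the core subunit of the ER translocon channel. It is followed closely on the same strand by mCherry, a monomeric red fluorescent protein, so the fusion carries the fluorophore at the C terminus of Sec61p and labels ER membranes. A LEU2 cassette with its native promoter lies downstream in the opposite orientation, between mCherry and the CYC1 terminator. The catalogue lists C. elegans as well as budding yeast as source species, but no annotated feature is attributed to a nematode.

The construct serves as a red fluorescent ER marker for microscopy. It was deposited with a study that recorded RNA locations in living yeast through covalent marks.
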