Addgene plasmid #170359: pHCMM4
Purpose: Expresses a Sec61p-mCherry ER-marker from the CYC1 promoter
Depositing lab: Hugo Cesar Medina-Munoz & Marvin Wickens. Depositing organization: University of Wisconsin, Madison. Publication: Records of RNA locations in living yeast revealed through covalent marks. Medina-Munoz HC, Lapointe CP, Porter DF, Wickens M. Proc Natl Acad Sci U S A. 2020 Sep 22;117(38):23539-23547. doi: 10.1073/pnas.1921408117. Epub 2020 Sep 9. PubMed 32907940.
Backbone
  Vector backbone: NA
  Backbone size w/o insert (bp): 4872
  Total vector size (bp): 9240
  Vector type: Yeast Expression
  Selectable markers: LEU2, HIS3
Growth in bacteria
  Bacterial resistance: Ampicillin, 100 μg/mL
  Growth temperature: 37°C
  Growth strain: DH5alpha
  Copy number: High Copy
Gene/Insert
  Gene/Insert name: PCYC1_SEC61_mCherry_LEU2_TCYC1
  Species: C. elegans (nematode), S. cerevisiae (budding yeast)
  Insert size (bp): 4368
  Promoter: PCYC1
  Cloning method: Gibson Cloning
  Sequencing primers: 5′ M13R; 3′ M13F
Terms and licenses: Academic/Nonprofit Terms; Industry Terms: Not Available to Industry
How to cite: pHCMM4 was a gift from Hugo Cesar Medina-Munoz & Marvin Wickens (Addgene plasmid # 170359 ; http://n2t.net/addgene:170359 ; RRID:Addgene_170359)
